Addgene plasmid #102813: pCDH-puro-EWS-FLI1
Purpose: Overexpress EWS-FLI1. 3rd generation lentiviral vector.
Depositing lab: Jialiang Wang. Depositing organization: Vanderbilt University. Publication: BET bromodomain inhibitors suppress EWS-FLI1-dependent transcription and the IGF1 autocrine mechanism in Ewing sarcoma. Loganathan SN, Tang N, Fleming JT, Ma Y, Guo Y, Borinstein SC, Chiang C, Wang J. Oncotarget. 2016 Jul 12;7(28):43504-43517. doi: 10.18632/oncotarget.9762. PubMed 27259270.
Backbone
  Vector backbone: pCDH-puro
  Backbone size w/o insert (bp): 7384
  Vector type: Mammalian Expression, Lentiviral
  Selectable markers: Puromycin
Growth in bacteria
  Bacterial resistance: Ampicillin, 100 μg/mL
  Growth temperature: 37°C
  Growth strain: NEB Stable
  Copy number: Low Copy
Gene/Insert
  Gene/Insert name: EWS-FLI1
  Species: H. sapiens (human)
  Entrez Gene: EWSR1 (a.k.a. EWS, EWS-FLI1)
  Promoter: CMV
  Cloning method: Restriction Enzyme; 5′ cloning site Nhe 1 (unknown if destroyed); 3′ cloning site Not 1 (unknown if destroyed)
  Sequencing primers: 5′ CMV-F CGCAAATGGGCGGTAGGCGTG
Terms and licenses: Academic/Nonprofit Terms; Industry Terms: Not Available to Industry
Depositor comments: The cDNA sequence of EWS-FLI1 was subcloned into the NheI and NotI sites of the lentiviral vector pCDH-CMV-MCS-EF1-Puro.
How to cite: pCDH-puro-EWS-FLI1 was a gift from Jialiang Wang (Addgene plasmid # 102813 ; http://n2t.net/addgene:102813 ; RRID:Addgene_102813)
