[The description below was written by a language model from this plasmid's Addgene catalogue record and pLannotate feature annotations shown in this document.]
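Description:
pCDH-puro-EWS-FLI1 is a third-generation lentiviral transfer plasmid for mammalian overexpression of the human EWS-FLI1 fusion oncoprotein, built by subcloning the EWS-FLI1 cDNA into the NheI and NotI sites of pCDH-CMV-MCS-EF1-Puro. It is maintained in E. coli through a ColE1/pUC-type origin and an ampicillin resistance gene. The catalogue lists it as low copy, and it is grown in a recombination-deficient strain suited to LTR-containing plasmids. The sequenced record is 8,880 nt, and the annotation shows the whole lentiviral cassette on the reverse strand relative to the numbering.

The viral genome is transcribed from a chimeric RSV promoter fused to a truncated HIV-1 5′ LTR, which makes packaging Tat-independent, as expected of third-generation designs. It is followed by the Ψ packaging signal with a gag fragment, the Rev response element for nuclear export of the full-length RNA, and the cPPT/CTS, which aids nuclear import of the reverse-transcribed genome. Inside this framework, the CMV immediate early promoter drives the insert, annotated as an N-terminal EWSR1 fragment joined to a C-terminal FLI1 fragment. This pairing matches the translocation product characteristic of Ewing sarcoma. No epitope tag is annotated. A second cassette uses the EF-1α core promoter with an HTLV-1 LTR-derived segment to express puromycin N-acetyltransferase, allowing selection of transduced cells. A WPRE boosts transcript levels, and a truncated 3′ LTR with an SV40 polyadenylation signal and SV40 origin closes the unit.

The plasmid is used with separate packaging and envelope plasmids to produce virus for stable EWS-FLI1 expression. The associated study examined EWS-FLI1-dependent transcription in Ewing sarcoma.
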