Features (pLannotate 1.2.2; 30 found; start..end, strand, type, name):
     26..47      -  rep_origin     SV40 ori (fragment): SV40 origin of replication
     66..187     -  polyA_signal   SV40 poly(A) signal: SV40 polyadenylation signal
    259..439     -  LTR            5' LTR (truncated): truncated 5' long terminal repeat (LTR) from HIV-1
    464..571     -  CDS            nef (fragment): NEF_SIVS4 - Experimental evidence at protein level: Swiss-Prot protein existence level 1. Interferes with TCR signaling from the cell membrane. Interacts with CD247/TCRZ (TCR zeta chain) and exert potent down- regulation of cell surface TCR/CD3 complexes. From Simian immunodeficiency virus (isolate F236/smH4) (SIV-sm) (Simian immunodeficiency virus sooty mangabey monkey).
    566..1154    -  misc_feature   WPRE: woodchuck hepatitis virus posttranscriptional regulatory element
   1161..1760    -  CDS            PuroR: puromycin N-acetyltransferase; pac from Streptomyces alboniger; confers resistance to puromycin
   1787..2055    -  LTR            5' LTR (truncated): truncated 5' long terminal repeat (LTR) from human T-cell leukemia virus (HTLV) type 1
   2068..2279    -  promoter       EF-1α core promoter: core promoter for human elongation factor EF-1α
   2324..3016    -  CDS            FLI1 (fragment): FLI1_HUMAN - Experimental evidence at protein level: Swiss-Prot protein existence level 1. Sequence-specific transcriptional activator (PubMed:24100448, PubMed:26316623, PubMed:28255014). Recognizes the DNA sequence 5'- C[CA]GGAAGT-3'. From Homo sapiens (Human).
   3059..3817    -  CDS            EWSR1 (fragment): EWS_HUMAN - Also known as EWS. Experimental evidence at protein level: Swiss-Prot protein existence level 1. Might normally function as a transcriptional repressor. EWS- fusion-proteins (EFPS) may play a role in the tumorigenic process. They may disturb gene expression by mimicking, or interfering with the normal function of CTD-POLII within the transcription initiation complex. They may also contribute to an aberrant activation of the fusion protein target genes. From Homo sapiens (Human).
   3897..4100    -  promoter       CMV promoter: human cytomegalovirus (CMV) immediate early promoter
   4101..4177    -  enhancer       CMV enhancer (fragment): human cytomegalovirus immediate early enhancer
   4190..4306    -  misc_feature   cPPT/CTS: central polypurine tract and central termination sequence of HIV-1
   4325..4425    -  CDS            Rev (fragment): human immunodeficiency virus 1 (HIV-1) Rev protein; rev; enhances nuclear export of unspliced and incompletely spliced viral mRNAs
   4802..5035    -  misc_feature   RRE: The Rev response element (RRE) of HIV-1 allows for Rev-dependent mRNA export from the nucleus to the cytoplasm.
   5206..5544    -  CDS            HIV-1 gag (fragment): gag protein from human immunodeficiency virus 1; gag
   5528..5653    -  misc_feature   HIV-1 Ψ: packaging signal of human immunodeficiency virus type 1
   5700..5880    -  LTR            5' LTR (truncated): truncated 5' long terminal repeat (LTR) from HIV-1
   5881..6107    -  promoter       RSV promoter: Rous sarcoma virus enhancer/promoter
   6121..6275    +  CDS            lacZα (fragment): LacZα fragment of β-galactosidase; lacZ fragment
   6281..6380    -  misc_feature   bom (fragment): basis of mobility region from pBR322
   6482..6517    -  CDS            rop (fragment): Rop protein, which maintains plasmids at low copy number; rop
   6612..6716    +  promoter       AmpR promoter: bla
   6717..7577    +  CDS            AmpR: β-lactamase; bla; confers resistance to ampicillin, carbenicillin, and related antibiotics
   7748..8336    +  rep_origin     ori: high-copy-number ColE1/pMB1/pBR322/pUC origin of replication
   8519..8611    +  CDS            lacI (fragment): lac repressor; lacI; The lac repressor binds to the lac operator to inhibit transcription in E. coli. This inhibition can be relieved by adding lactose or isopropyl-β-D-thiogalactopyranoside (IPTG).
   8624..8645    +  protein_bind   CAP binding site: CAP binding activates transcription in the presence of cAMP. E. coli catabolite activator protein
   8660..8690    +  promoter       lac promoter: promoter for the E. coli lac operon
   8698..8714    +  protein_bind   lac operator: The lac repressor binds to the lac operator to inhibit transcription in E. coli. This inhibition can be relieved by adding lactose or isopropyl-β-D-thiogalactopyranoside (IPTG). lac repressor encoded by lacI
   8771..26      -  rep_origin     SV40 ori (across the origin): SV40 origin of replication
>Addgene plasmid #102813 | pCDH-puro-EWS-FLI1 | addgene full sequence | sequence record 260092 | Addgene NGS Result
GAACTGGGCGGAGTTAGGGGCGGGATGGGCGGAGTTAGGGGCGGGATAGCTAGAGCCAGACATGATAAGA
TACATTGATGAGTTTGGACAAACCACAACTAGAATGCAGTGAAAAAAATGCTTTATTTGTGAAATTTGTG
ATGCTATTGCTTTATTTGTAACCATTATAAGCTGCAATAAACAAGTTCCTCTCACTCTCTGATATTCATT
TCTTTGCAAGTTATAAATACTGAATAATAAGATGACATGAACTACTACTGCTAGAGATTTTCCACACTGA
CTAAAAGGGTCTGAGGGATCTCTAGTTACCAGAGTCACACAACAGACGGGCACACACTACTTGAAGCACT
CAAGGCAAGCTTTATTGAGGCTTAAGCAGTGGGTTCCCTAGTTAGCCAGAGAGCTCCCAGGCTCAGATCT
GGTCTAACCAGAGAGACCCAGTACAAGCAAAAAGCAGATCTTATCTTCGTTGGGAGTGAATTAGCCCTTC
CAGTCCCCCCTTTTCTTTTAAAAAGTGGCTAAGATCTACAGCTGCCTTGTAAGTCATTGGTCTTAAAGGT
ACCAGGCGGGGAGGCGGCCCAAAGGGAGATCCGACTCGTCTGAGGGCGAAGGCGAAGACGCGGAAGAGGC
CGCAGAGCCGGCAGCAGGCCGCGGGAAGGAAGGTCCGCTGGATTGAGGGCCGAAGGGACGTAGCAGAAGG
ACGTCCCGCGCAGAATCCAGGTGGCAACACAGGCGAGCAGCCAAGGAAAGGACGATGATTTCCCCGACAA
CACCACGGAATTGTCAGTGCCCAACAGCCGAGCCCCTGTCCAGCAGCGGGCAAGGCAGGCGGCGATGAGT
TCCGCCGTGGCAATAGGGAGGGGGAAAGCGAAAGTCCCGGAAAGGAGCTGACAGGTGGTGGCAATGCCCC
AACCAGTGGGGGTTGCGTCAGCAAACACAGTGCACACCACGCCACGTTGCCTGACAACGGGCCACAACTC
CTCATAAAGAGACAGCAACCAGGATTTATACAAGGAGGAGAAAATGAAAGCCATACGGGAAGCAATAGCA
TGATACAAAGGCATTAAAGCAGCGTATCCACATAGCGTAAAAGGAGCAACATAGTTAAGAATACCAGTCA
ATCTTTCACAAATTTTGTAATCCAGAGGTTGATTGTCGACTCAGGCACCGGGCTTGCGGGTCATGCACCA
GGTGCGCGGTCCTTCGGGCACCTCGACGTCGGCGGTGACGGTGAAGCCGAGCCGCTCGTAGAAGGGGAGG
TTGCGGGGCGCGGAGGTCTCCAGGAAGGCGGGCACCCCGGCGCGCTCGGCCGCCTCCACTCCGGGGAGCA
CGACGGCGCTGCCCAGACCCTTGCCCTGGTGGTCGGGCGAGACGCCGACGGTGGCCAGGAACCACGCGGG
CTCCTTGGGCCGGTGCGGCGCCAGGAGGCCTTCCATCTGTTGCTGCGCGGCCAGCCGGGAACCGCTCAAC
TCGGCCATGCGCGGGCCGATCTCGGCGAACACCGCCCCCGCTTCGACGCTCTCCGGCGTGGTCCAGACCG
CCACCGCGGCGCCGTCGTCCGCGACCCACACCTTGCCGATGTCGAGCCCGACGCGCGTGAGGAAGAGTTC
TTGCAGCTCGGTGACCCGCTCGATGTGGCGGTCCGGATCGACGGTGTGGCGCGTGGCGGGGTAGTCGGCG
AACGCGGCGGCGAGGGTGCGTACGGCCCTGGGGACGTCGTCGCGGGTGGCGAGGCGCACCGTGGGCTTGT
ACTCGGTCATCTAGCGTAGGCGCCGGTCACAGCTTGGATCTGTAACGGCGCAGAACAGAAAACGAAACAA
AGACGTAGAGTTGAGCAAGCAGGGTCAGGCAAAGCGTGGAGAGCCGGCTGAGTCTAGGTAGGCTCCAAGG
GAGCGCCGGACAAAGGCCCGGTCTCGACCTGAGCTTTAAACTTACCTAGACGGCGGACGCAGTTCAGGAG
GCACCACAGGCGGGAGGCGGCAGAACGCGACTCAACCGGCGTGGATGGCGGCCTCAGGTAGGGCGGCGGG
CGCGTGAAGGAGAGATGCGAGCCCCTCGAAGCTTCAGCTGTGTTCTGGCGGCAAACCCGTTGCGAAAAAG
AACGTTCACGGCGACTACTGCACTTATATACGGTTCTCCCCCACCCTCGGGAAAAAGGCGGAGCCAGTAC
ACGACATCACTTTCCCAGTTTACCCCGCGCCACCTTCTCTAGGCACCCGTTCAATTGCCGACCCCTCCCC
CCAACTTCTCGGGGACTGTGGGCGATGTGCGCTCTGCCCACTGACGGGCACCGGAGCGATCGCAGATCCT
TCGCGGCCGCCTAGTAGTAGCTGCCTAAGTGTGAAGGCACGTGGGTGTTAGGATGGCGGGGGACGTTGGG
GTTGGGGTAGATTCCCCCCGTGGGGGAGGTCCAGTATTGTGATGCGGCTCCAAAGAAGCTGGAGGAAGTG
ACAGGCATGGAGGATGGATGGGGAGGGACAAAGTTCACCTTCTGCTGGTGGGCATGGTAGGAAGGCATGT
AGGAGATGTCAGAAGGGTACTTGTACATGGACGACTCGGTCGGATGTGGCTGCAGAGCCTGGGCAATGCC
GTGGAAGTCAAATTTGTAAGCATATCTTTTGCCGTGCACTTTGGTCATAATGTTTTTATCATAGTAATAA
CGGAGGGCCCGGCTCAGCTTGTCGTAATTCATGTTGGGCTTGCTTTTCCGCTCGCCCCAGCGCCTGGCCA
CCTCATCGGGGTCCGTCATTTTGAACTCCCCGTTGGTCCCCTCCCAGGTGATACAGCTGGCGTTGGCGCT
GTCGGAGAGCAGCTCCAGGAGGAATTGCCACAGCTGGATCTGCCCGCTTCCAGGGTTGGCTAGGCGACTG
CTGGTCGGGCCCAGGATCTGATACGGATCTGGCTGGGGCCGTTGCTCTGTATTCTTACTGATCGTTTGTG
CCCCTCCAAGGGGAGGACTTTTGTTGAGGCCAGAATTCATGTTATTGCCCCATGCTCCTCTTCTGACTGA
GTCATAAGAAGGGTTCTGCTGCCCGTAGCTGCTGCTCTGTTGGCTATATTGACTTGGAGCTTGGCTGTAG
GATCCAGTTTGGGGTGGGTAACTAGTGGGAGGCTGCTGCCCATAGCTGCTTTGTTGACCATAGCTACTCT
GCTGTCCATAGCTGCTCGGTTGCCCATAGGTGTTCTGCTGAGAGTAACTGCTCTGATCATAACTAGTCGG
CTGTGTAGAGGAATAGCTGGTAGGAGGGTAGGATGGAGGTGCAGTGACTGGCTGCATGGGGTAGCTCCCA
GGTACCTGGGGATAACTGTAGTTACTCTGTCCATATCCTAGGCTGGGCTGGTTGTAACCCCCTGTGCTAG
ATTGAGGTTGACTAGTCTCAGTGGGCTTGTTTCCATCCTGCGGTCTTGTAGGTGCAGTGGCTGCTGGCTG
CTGCCCATAGGCTGGATAAGCAGGCTGAGTGCCATATGCAGACTGAGCTGCATAGGAGGCCTGGGTGGTG
GTGACTGTAGCAGTGGTGGTATCATAAGCACCAGTGCCATACCCCTGGACAGGCTGGCTGTATGCCTGGG
GGGCAGTTGGAGTAGTATAACCAGTGGGAGGCTGTCCATAAGAAGTTGCATAGGCGGTCTGCCCATAGGT
TGCAGTGGTCTGAGCCTGGGTATAGCTGACATCAGTGGGCTGTCCATAGGTTCCATAGCTTTGTTGCCCA
TATGCCTGGGTGGTCTGTGCATATCCTTGAGTGGGCTGGGCGGTGTAAGCACTGTAGCCCTGCTGCGCTG
CAGCTTGGCTATAGGTACTGTAATCCGTGGACGCCATGGTGCTAGCTCTAGAATCTTCTATGGAGGTCAA
AACAGCGTGGATGGCGTCTCCAGGCGATCTGACGGTTCACTAAACGAGCTCTGCTTATATAAACCTCCCA
CCGTACACGCCTACCGCCCATTTGCGTCAATGGGGCGGAGTTGTTACGACATTTTGGAAAGTCCCGTTGA
TTTTGGTGCCAAAACAAACTCCCATTGACGTCAATGGGGTGGAGACTTGGAAATCCCCGTGAGTCAAACC
GCTATCCACGCCCATTGATGTACTGCCAAAACCGCATCACCATGGTAATAGCGATGACTAATACGTAGAT
GTACTGCCAAGTAGGAAAGTCCCATAAGGTCATGTACTGGGCATAATACTAGTATCGATAAAATTTTGAA
TTTTGTAATTTGTTTTTGTAATTCTTTAGTTTGTATGTCTGTTGCTATTATGTCTACTATTCTTTCCCCT
GCACTGTACCCCCCAATCCCCCCTTTTCTTTTAAAAGTTAACCGATACCGTCGAGATCCGTTCACTAATC
GAATGGATCTGTCTCTGTCTCTCTCTCCACCTTCTTCTTCTATTCCTTCGGGCCTGTCGGGTCCCCTCGG
GGTTGGGAGGTGGGTCTGAAACGATAATGGTGAATATCCCTGCCTAACTCTATTCACTATAGAAAGTACA
GCAAAAACTATTCTTAAACCTACCAAGCCTCCTACTATCATTATGAATAATTTTATATACCACAGCCAAT
TTGTTATGTTAAACCAATTCCACAAACTTGCCCATTTATCTAATTCCAATAATTCTTGTTCATTCTTTTC
TTGCTGGTTTTGCGATTCTTCAATTAAGGAGTGTATTAAGCTTGTGTAATTGTTAATTTCTCTGTCCCAC
TCCATCCAGGTCGTGTGATTCCAAATCTGTTCCAGAGATTTATTACTCCAACTAGCATTCCAAGGCACAG
CAGTGGTGCAAATGAGTTTTCCAGAGCAACCCCAAATCCCCAGGAGCTGTTGATCCTTTAGGTATCTTTC
CACAGCCAGGATTCTTGCCTGGAGCTGCTTGATGCCCCAGACTGTGAGTTGCAACAGATGCTGTTGCGCC
TCAATAGCCCTCAGCAAATTGTTCTGCTGCTGCACTATACCAGACAATAATTGTCTGGCCTGTACCGTCA
GCGTCATTGACGCTGCGCCCATAGTGCTTCCTGCTGCTCCCAAGAACCCAAGGAACAAAGCTCCTATTCC
CACTGCTCTTTTTTCTCTCTGCACCACTCTTCTCTTTGCCTTGGTGGGTGCTACTCCTAATGGTTCAATT
TTTACTACTTTATATTTATATAATTCACTTCTCCAATTGTCCCTCATATCTCCTCCTCCAGGTCTGAAGA
TCAGTGGCCGCTTGCTGTGCGGTGGTCTTACTTTTGTTTTGCTCTTCCTCTATCTTGTCTAAAGCTTCCT
TGGTGTCTTTTATCTCTATCCTTTGATGCACACAATAGAGGGTTGCTACTGTATTATATAATGATCTAAG
TTCTTCTGATCCTGTCTGAAGGGATGGTTGTAGCTGTCCCAGTATTTGTCTACAGCCTTCTGATGTTTCT
AACAGGCCAGGATTAACTGCGAATCGTTCTAGCTCCCTGCTTGCCCATACTATATGTTTTAATTTATATT
TTTTCTTTCCCCCTGGCCTTAACCGAATTTTTTCCCATCGCGATCTAATTCTCCCCCGCTTAATACTGAC
GCTCTCGCACCCATCTCTCTCCTTCTAGCCTCCGCTAGTCAAAATTTTTGGCGTACTCACCAGTCGCCGC
CCCTCGCCTCTTGCCGTGCGCGCTTCAGCAAGCCGAGTCCTGCGTCGAGAGAGCTCCTCTGGTTTCCCTT
TCGCTTTCAAGTCCCTGTTCGGGCGCCACTGCTAGAGATTTTCCACACTGACTAAAAGGGTCTGAGGGAT
CTCTAGTTACCAGAGTCACACAACAGACGGGCACACACTACTTGAAGCACTCAAGGCAAGCTTTATTGAG
GCTTAAGCAGTGGGTTCCCTAGTTAGCCAGAGAGCTCCCAGGCTCAGATCTGGTCTAACCAGAGAGACCC
GTTTATGTATCGAGCTAGGCACTTAAATACAATATCTCTGCAATGCGGCAATTCAGTGGTTCGTCCAATC
CATGTCAGACCCGTCTGTTGCCTTCCTAATAAGGCACGATCGTACCACCTTACTTCCACCAATCGGCATG
CACGGTGCTTTTTCTCTCCTTGTAAGGCATGTTGCTAACTCATCGTTACCATGTTGCAAGACTACAAGAG
TATTGCATAAGACTACACGCGTCAGCTTGGCACTGGCCGTCGTTTTACAACGTCGTGACTGGGAAAACCC
TGGCGTTACCCAACTTAATCGCCTTGCAGCACATCCCCCTTTCGCCAGCTGGCGTAATAGCGAAGAGGCC
CGCACCGATCGCCCTTCCCAACAGTTGCGCAGCCTGAATGGCGAATGGCGCCTGATGCGGTATTTTCTCC
TTACGCATCTGTGCGGTATTTCACACCGCATATGGTGCACTCTCAGTACAATCTGCTCTGATGCCGCATA
GTTAAGCCAGCCCCGACACCCGCCAACACCCGCTGACGCGCCCTGACGGGCTTGTCTGCTCCCGGCATCC
GCTTACAGACAAGCTGTGACCGTCTCCGGGAGCTGCATGTGTCAGAGGTTTTCACCGTCATCACCGAAAC
GCGCGAGACGAAAGGGCCTCGTGATACGCCTATTTTTATAGGTTAATGTCATGATAATAATGGTTTCTTA
GACGTCAGGTGGCACTTTTCGGGGAAATGTGCGCGGAACCCCTATTTGTTTATTTTTCTAAATACATTCA
AATATGTATCCGCTCATGAGACAATAACCCTGATAAATGCTTCAATAATATTGAAAAAGGAAGAGTATGA
GTATTCAACATTTCCGTGTCGCCCTTATTCCCTTTTTTGCGGCATTTTGCCTTCCTGTTTTTGCTCACCC
AGAAACGCTGGTGAAAGTAAAAGATGCTGAAGATCAGTTGGGTGCACGAGTGGGTTACATCGAACTGGAT
CTCAACAGCGGTAAGATCCTTGAGAGTTTTCGCCCCGAAGAACGTTTTCCAATGATGAGCACTTTTAAAG
TTCTGCTATGTGGCGCGGTATTATCCCGTATTGACGCCGGGCAAGAGCAACTCGGTCGCCGCATACACTA
TTCTCAGAATGACTTGGTTGAGTACTCACCAGTCACAGAAAAGCATCTTACGGATGGCATGACAGTAAGA
GAATTATGCAGTGCTGCCATAACCATGAGTGATAACACTGCGGCCAACTTACTTCTGACAACGATCGGAG
GACCGAAGGAGCTAACCGCTTTTTTGCACAACATGGGGGATCATGTAACTCGCCTTGATCGTTGGGAACC
GGAGCTGAATGAAGCCATACCAAACGACGAGCGTGACACCACGATGCCTGTAGCAATGGCAACAACGTTG
CGCAAACTATTAACTGGCGAACTACTTACTCTAGCTTCCCGGCAACAATTAATAGACTGGATGGAGGCGG
ATAAAGTTGCAGGACCACTTCTGCGCTCGGCCCTTCCGGCTGGCTGGTTTATTGCTGATAAATCTGGAGC
CGGTGAGCGTGGGTCTCGCGGTATCATTGCAGCACTGGGGCCAGATGGTAAGCCCTCCCGTATCGTAGTT
ATCTACACGACGGGGAGTCAGGCAACTATGGATGAACGAAATAGACAGATCGCTGAGATAGGTGCCTCAC
TGATTAAGCATTGGTAACTGTCAGACCAAGTTTACTCATATATACTTTAGATTGATTTAAAACTTCATTT
TTAATTTAAAAGGATCTAGGTGAAGATCCTTTTTGATAATCTCATGACCAAAATCCCTTAACGTGAGTTT
TCGTTCCACTGAGCGTCAGACCCCGTAGAAAAGATCAAAGGATCTTCTTGAGATCCTTTTTTTCTGCGCG
TAATCTGCTGCTTGCAAACAAAAAAACCACCGCTACCAGCGGTGGTTTGTTTGCCGGATCAAGAGCTACC
AACTCTTTTTCCGAAGGTAACTGGCTTCAGCAGAGCGCAGATACCAAATACTGTTCTTCTAGTGTAGCCG
TAGTTAGGCCACCACTTCAAGAACTCTGTAGCACCGCCTACATACCTCGCTCTGCTAATCCTGTTACCAG
TGGCTGCTGCCAGTGGCGATAAGTCGTGTCTTACCGGGTTGGACTCAAGACGATAGTTACCGGATAAGGC
GCAGCGGTCGGGCTGAACGGGGGGTTCGTGCACACAGCCCAGCTTGGAGCGAACGACCTACACCGAACTG
AGATACCTACAGCGTGAGCTATGAGAAAGCGCCACGCTTCCCGAAGGGAGAAAGGCGGACAGGTATCCGG
TAAGCGGCAGGGTCGGAACAGGAGAGCGCACGAGGGAGCTTCCAGGGGGAAACGCCTGGTATCTTTATAG
TCCTGTCGGGTTTCGCCACCTCTGACTTGAGCGTCGATTTTTGTGATGCTCGTCAGGGGGGCGGAGCCTA
TGGAAAAACGCCAGCAACGCGGCCTTTTTACGGTTCCTGGCCTTTTGCTGGCCTTTTGCTCACATGTTCT
TTCCTGCGTTATCCCCTGATTCTGTGGATAACCGTATTACCGCCTTTGAGTGAGCTGATACCGCTCGCCG
CAGCCGAACGACCGAGCGCAGCGAGTCAGTGAGCGAGGAAGCGGAAGAGCGCCCAATACGCAAACCGCCT
CTCCCCGCGCGTTGGCCGATTCATTAATGCAGCTGGCACGACAGGTTTCCCGACTGGAAAGCGGGCAGTG
AGCGCAACGCAATTAATGTGAGTTAGCTCACTCATTAGGCACCCCAGGCTTTACACTTTATGCTTCCGGC
TCGTATGTTGTGTGGAATTGTGAGCGGATAACAATTTCACACAGGAAACAGCTATGACATGATTACGAAT
TTGGTCTCTGCAAAAGTCTAGGCCTCCAAAAAAGCCTCCTCACTACTTCTGGAATAGCTCAGAGGCCGAG
GCGGCCTCGGCCTCTGCATAAATAAAAAAAATTAGTCAGCCATGGGGCGGAGAATGGGCG
